Addgene plasmid #231649: pZH61 pLIB-8His3C-spt4
Purpose: express S.cerevisiae spt4 in insect cells
Depositing lab: Jesper Svejstrup. Depositing organization: University of Copenhagen. Publication: DNA-directed termination of RNA polymerase II transcription. Han Z, Moore GA, Mitter R, Lopez Martinez D, Wan L, Dirac Svejstrup AB, Rueda DS, Svejstrup JQ. Mol Cell. 2023 Sep 21;83(18):3253-3267.e7. doi: 10.1016/j.molcel.2023.08.007. Epub 2023 Sep 7. PubMed 37683646.
Backbone
  Vector backbone: pLIB
  Vector type: Insect Expression
Growth in bacteria
  Bacterial resistance: Ampicillin, 100 μg/mL
  Growth temperature: 37°C
  Growth strain: DH5alpha
  Copy number: Unknown
Gene/Insert
  Gene/Insert name: spt4
  Species: S. cerevisiae (budding yeast)
  Entrez Gene: SPT4 (a.k.a. YGR063C)
  Tag / fusion protein: 8His-HRV3C (N terminal on insert)
  Cloning method: Restriction Enzyme; 5′ cloning site BamHI (not destroyed); 3′ cloning site HindIII (not destroyed)
  Sequencing primers: 5′ Polyhedrin promoter, forward primer AAATGATAACCATCTCGC
Terms and licenses: Academic/Nonprofit Terms; Industry Terms: Not Available to Industry
How to cite: pZH61 pLIB-8His3C-spt4 was a gift from Jesper Svejstrup (Addgene plasmid # 231649 ; http://n2t.net/addgene:231649 ; RRID:Addgene_231649)
