[The description below was written by a language model from this plasmid's Addgene catalogue record and pLannotate feature annotations shown in this document.]
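Description:
pZH61 pLIB-8His3C-spt4 is a baculovirus transfer plasmid of about 5.2 kb, built on the pLIB backbone, for producing the Saccharomyces cerevisiae transcription elongation factor Spt4 in insect cells. It is propagated in E. coli through a high-copy ColE1/pUC-type origin with ampicillin selection (AmpR under its own bla promoter), and it also carries an f1 phage origin. A small fragment annotated as R6K γ ori, a partial bom site and short lacZα and T7 gene 10-like matches appear to be backbone remnants rather than functional parts.

The expression cassette lies between the Tn7R and Tn7L ends of a mini-Tn7 element, together with a gentamicin resistance gene (aacC1) driven by the class 1 integron Pc promoter. This arrangement allows Tn7 transposition of the cassette and marker into a baculovirus bacmid carried in a suitable E. coli host, with gentamicin marking the transposed segment. The resulting bacmid can then be used to generate recombinant virus. Within the cassette, the very late polyhedrin promoter from Autographa californica nucleopolyhedrovirus drives an open reading frame encoding an N-terminal polyhistidine tag (catalogued as 8His; the annotation software calls a 7xHis match), an HRV 3C protease cleavage site and the SPT4 coding sequence, followed by an SV40 polyadenylation signal. The insert was cloned between BamHI and HindIII sites that are both retained. A loxP site sits just upstream of the promoter and offers a point for Cre-mediated fusion with other plasmids.

The tag design supports metal-affinity purification of Spt4 followed by removal of the histidine tag with 3C protease. The associated work concerns termination of RNA polymerase II transcription, which suggests the recombinant protein was intended for biochemical studies, although the record itself states only insect cell expression.
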