Features (pLannotate 1.2.2; 20 found; start..end, strand, type, name):
     81..97      +  CDS            lacZα (fragment): LacZα fragment of β-galactosidase; lacZ fragment
    102..556     +  rep_origin     f1 ori (sequence partly withheld): f1 bacteriophage origin of replication; arrow indicates direction of (+) strand synthesis
    582..686     +  promoter       AmpR promoter: bla
    687..1547    +  CDS            AmpR: β-lactamase; bla; confers resistance to ampicillin, carbenicillin, and related antibiotics
   1718..2306    +  rep_origin     ori: high-copy-number ColE1/pMB1/pBR322/pUC origin of replication
   2492..2543    -  misc_feature   bom (fragment): basis of mobility region from pBR322
   2611..2835    -  mobile_element Tn7R: mini-Tn7 element (right end of the Tn7 transposon) Tn7
   2902..3435    -  CDS            GmR: gentamycin acetyltransferase; aacC1; confers resistance to gentamycin
   3624..3652    -  promoter       Pc promoter: intI1 (promoter lies within the coding sequence); class 1 integron promoter
   3630..3992    -  CDS            YPR2_ECOLX (fragment): Protein predicted: Swiss-Prot protein existence level 4. From Escherichia coli.
   3992..4019    -  rep_origin     R6K γ ori (fragment): γ replication origin from E. coli plasmid R6K; requires the R6K initiator protein pi for replication
   4048..4081    +  protein_bind   loxP: Cre-mediated recombination occurs in the 8-bp core sequence (GCATACAT). Cre recombinase
   4129..4220    +  promoter       polyhedrin promoter: polh from Autographa californica; promoter for the baculovirus polyhedrin gene
   4266..4286    +  CDS            7xHis: 6xHis affinity tag
   4296..4319    +  CDS            HRV 3C site: recognition and cleavage site for human rhinovirus 3C and PreScission proteases
   4320..4625    +  CDS            SPT4: SPT4_YEAST - Experimental evidence at protein level: Swiss-Prot protein existence level 1. The SPT4-SPT5 complex mediates both activation and inhibition of transcription elongation, and plays a role in pre-mRNA processing. The complex seems to be important for the stability of the RNA polymerase II elongation machinery on the chromatin template but not for the inherent ability of this machinery to translocate down the gene. Structural and functional component of the centromeric and heterochromatic loci linking chromatin structure with kinetochore function and gene silencing. From Saccharomyces
   4652..4735    +  CDS            large T antigen (fragment): large T antigen from SV40 (simian virus 40)
   4758..4892    +  polyA_signal   SV40 poly(A) signal: SV40 polyadenylation signal
   4921..4970    +  CDS            SET1 (fragment): solubility-enhancement tag derived from T7 phage gene 10B
   5002..5167    -  mobile_element Tn7L: mini-Tn7 element (left end of the Tn7 transposon) Tn7
>Addgene plasmid #231649 | pZH61 pLIB-8His3C-spt4 | addgene full sequence | sequence record 462332 | Addgene NGS Result
TTCTCTGTCACAGAATGAAAATTTTTCTGTCATCTCTTCGTTATTAATGTTTGTAATTGACTGAATATCA
ACGCTTATTTGCAGCCTGAATGGCGAATGGG
[124 nt withheld, positions 102-225]
C
[91 nt withheld, positions 227-317]
A
[49 nt withheld, positions 319-367]
CCTTTGACGTTGGAGTCCACGTTCTT
[37 nt withheld, positions 394-430]
ACCCTATCTCGGTCTATTCTTTTGATTTATAAGGGATTTTGCCGATTTCGGCCTATTGGTTAAAAAATGA
GCTGATTTAACAAAAATTTAACGCGAATTTTAACAAAATATTAACGCTTACAATTTAGGTGGCACTTTTC
GGGGAAATGTGCGCGGAACCCCTATTTGTTTATTTTTCTAAATACATTCAAATATGTATCCGCTCATGAG
ACAATAACCCTGATAAATGCTTCAATAATATTGAAAAAGGAAGAGTATGAGTATTCAACATTTCCGTGTC
GCCCTTATTCCCTTTTTTGCGGCATTTTGCCTTCCTGTTTTTGCTCACCCAGAAACGCTGGTGAAAGTAA
AAGATGCTGAAGATCAGTTGGGTGCACGAGTGGGTTACATCGAACTGGATCTCAACAGCGGTAAGATCCT
TGAGAGTTTTCGCCCCGAAGAACGTTTTCCAATGATGAGCACTTTTAAAGTTCTGCTATGTGGCGCGGTA
TTATCCCGTATTGACGCCGGGCAAGAGCAACTCGGTCGCCGCATACACTATTCTCAGAATGACTTGGTTG
AGTACTCACCAGTCACAGAAAAGCATCTTACGGATGGCATGACAGTAAGAGAATTATGCAGTGCTGCCAT
AACCATGAGTGATAACACTGCGGCCAACTTACTTCTGACAACGATCGGAGGACCGAAGGAGCTAACCGCT
TTTTTGCACAACATGGGGGATCATGTAACTCGCCTTGATCGTTGGGAACCGGAGCTGAATGAAGCCATAC
CAAACGACGAGCGTGACACCACGATGCCTGTAGCAATGGCAACAACGTTGCGCAAACTATTAACTGGCGA
ACTACTTACTCTAGCTTCCCGGCAACAATTAATAGACTGGATGGAGGCGGATAAAGTTGCAGGACCACTT
CTGCGCTCGGCCCTTCCGGCTGGCTGGTTTATTGCTGATAAATCTGGAGCCGGTGAGCGTGGGTCTCGCG
GTATCATTGCAGCACTGGGGCCAGATGGTAAGCCCTCCCGTATCGTAGTTATCTACACGACGGGGAGTCA
GGCAACTATGGATGAACGAAATAGACAGATCGCTGAGATAGGTGCCTCACTGATTAAGCATTGGTAACTG
TCAGACCAAGTTTACTCATATATACTTTAGATTGATTTAAAACTTCATTTTTAATTTAAAAGGATCTAGG
TGAAGATCCTTTTTGATAATCTCATGACCAAAATCCCTTAACGTGAGTTTTCGTTCCACTGAGCGTCAGA
CCCCGTAGAAAAGATCAAAGGATCTTCTTGAGATCCTTTTTTTCTGCGCGTAATCTGCTGCTTGCAAACA
AAAAAACCACCGCTACCAGCGGTGGTTTGTTTGCCGGATCAAGAGCTACCAACTCTTTTTCCGAAGGTAA
CTGGCTTCAGCAGAGCGCAGATACCAAATACTATTCTTCTAGTGTAGCCGTAGTTAGGCCACCACTTCAA
GAACTCTGTAGCACCGCCTACATACCTCGCTCTGCTAATCCTGTTACCAGTGGCTGCTGCCAGTGGCGAT
AAGTCGTGTCTTACCGGGTTGGACTCAAGACGATAGTTACCGGATAAGGCGCAGCGGTCGGGCTGAACGG
GGGGTTCGTGCACACAGCCCAGCTTGGAGCGAACGACCTACACCGAACTGAGATACCTACAGCGTGAGCT
ATGAGAAAGCGCCACGCTTCCCGAAGGGAGAAAGGCGGACAGGTATCCGGTAAGCGGCAGGGTCGGAACA
GGAGAGCGCACGAGGGAGCTTCCAGGGGGAAACGCCTGGTATCTTTATAGTCCTGTCGGGTTTCGCCACC
TCTGACTTGAGCGTCGATTTTTGTGATGCTCGTCAGGGGGGCGGAGCCTATGGAAAAACGCCAGCAACGC
GGCCTTTTTACGGTTCCTGGCCTTTTGCTGGCCTTTTGCTCACATGTTCTTTCCTGCGTTATCCCCTGAT
TCTGTGGATAACCGTATTACCGCCTTTGAGTGAGCTGATACCGCTCGCCGCAGCCGAACGACCGAGCGCA
GCGAGTCAGTGAGCGAGGAAGCGGAAGAGCGCCTGATGCGGTATTTTCTCCTTACGCATCTGTGCGGTAT
TTCACACCGCATAGACCAGCCGCGTAACCTGGCAAAATCGGTTACGGTTGAGTAATAAATGGATGCCCTG
CGTAAGCGGGTGTGGGCGGACAATAAAGTCTTAAACTGAACAAAATAGATCTAAACTATGACAATAAAGT
CTTAAACTAGACAGAATAGTTGTAAACTGAAATCAGTCCAGTTATGCTGTGAAAAAGCATACTGGACTTT
TGTTATGGCTAAAGCAAACTCTTCATTTTCTGAAGTGCAAATTGCCCGTCGTATTAAAGAGGGGCGTGGC
CAAGGGCATGGTAAAGACTATATTCGCGGCGTTGTGACAATTTACCGAACAACTCCGCGGCCGGGAAGCC
GATCTCGGCTTGAACGAATTGTTAGGTGGCGGTACTTGGGTCGATATCAAAGTGCATCACTTCTTCCCGT
ATGCCCAACTTTGTATAGAGAGCCACTGCGGGATCGTCACCGTAATCTGCTTGCACGTAGATCACATAAG
CACCAAGCGCGTTGGCCTCATGCTTGAGGAGATTGATGAGCGCGGTGGCAATGCCCTGCCTCCGGTGCTC
GCCGGAGACTGCGAGATCATAGATATAGATCTCACTACGCGGCTGCTCAAACTTGGGCAGAACGTAAGCC
GCGAGAGCGCCAACAACCGCTTCTTGGTCGAAGGCAGCAAGCGCGATGAATGTCTTACTACGGAGCAAGT
TCCCGAGGTAATCGGAGTCCGGCTGATGTTGGGAGTAGGTGGCTACGTCTCCGAACTCACGACCGAAAAG
ATCAAGAGCAGCCCGCATGGATTTGACTTGGTCAGGGCCGAGCCTACATGTGCGAATGATGCCCATACTT
GAGCCACCTAACTTTGTTTTAGGGCGACTGCCCTGCTGCGTAACATCGTTGCTGCTGCGTAACATCGTTG
CTGCTCCATAACATCAAACATCGACCCACGGCGTAACGCGCTTGCTGCTTGGATGCCCGAGGCATAGACT
GTACAAAAAAACAGTCATAACAAGCCATGAAAACCGCCACTGCGCCGTTACCACCGCTGCGTTCGGTCAA
GGTTCTGGACCAGTTGCGTGAGCGCATACGCTACTTGCATTACAGTTTACGAACCGAACAGGCTTATGTC
AACTGGGTTTGTGCCTTCATCCGTTTCCACGGTGTGCGTCACCCGGCAACCTTGGGCAGCAGCGAAGTCG
AGGCATTTCTGTCCTGGCTGGCGAACGAGCGCAAGGTTTCGGTCTCCACGCATCGTCAGGCATTGGCGGC
CTTGCTGTTCTTCTACGGCAAGGTGCTGTGCACGGATCTGCCCTTGCTTCAGGAGATCGGTAGACCTCGG
CCGTCGCGGCGCTTGCCGGTGGTGCTGACCCCGGATGAAGTGGTTCGCATCCTCGGTTTTCTGGAAGGCG
AGCATCGTTTGTTCGCCCAGGACTCTAGCTATAGTTCTAGTGGTTGGCTACAGCTTTGTTTGTACTATCA
ACAGGTTGAACTGCTGATCAACAGATCCTCTACGCGGCCGCGGTACCATAACTTCGTATAGCATACATTA
TACGAAGTTATCTGGTTTTACTAGTATCGATTCGCGACCTACTCCGGAATATTAATAGATCATGGAGATA
ATTAAAATGATAACCATCTCGCAAATAAATAAGTATTTTACTGTTTTCGTAACAGTTTTGTAATAAAAAA
ACCTATAAATATTCCGGATTATTCATACCGTCCCACCATCGGGCGCGGATCCATGCATCACCATCACCAT
CACCATCACGGTGCACTTGAAGTCCTCTTTCAGGGACCCATGTCTAGTGAAAGAGCCTGTATGCTGTGTG
GCATAGTGCAGACCACAAATGAGTTTAATAGAGATGGTTGTCCCAACTGTCAGGGTATTTTTGAAGAGGC
AGGTGTTTCTACAATGGAATGTACGTCGCCTTCTTTCGAGGGCCTCGTAGGAATGTGTAAGCCTACTAAG
TCGTGGGTAGCAAAGTGGCTGAGCGTAGATCATAGTATAGCTGGTATGTACGCCATCAAGGTCGATGGTA
GACTACCAGCTGAGGTTGTGGAGCTGTTGCCTCACTACAAACCGAGGGATGGCAGTCAAGTTGAGTAAAA
GCTTGTCGAGAAGTACTAGAGGATCATAATCAGCCATACCACATTTGTAGAGGTTTTACTTGCTTTAAAA
AACCTCCCACACCTCCCCCTGAACCTGAAACATAAAATGAATGCAATTGTTGTTGTTAACTTGTTTATTG
CAGCTTATAATGGTTACAAATAAAGCAATAGCATCACAAATTTCACAAATAAAGCATTTTTTTCACTGCA
TTCTAGTTGTGGTTTGTCCAAACTCATCAATGTATCTTATCATGTCTGGATCTGATCACTGCTTGAGCCT
AGAAGATCCGGCTGCTAACAAAGCCCGAAAGGAAGCTGAGTTGGCTGCTGCCACCGCTGAGCAATAACTA
TCATAACCCCTAGGAGATCCGAACCAGATAAGTGAAATCTAGTTCCAAACTATTTTGTCATTTTTAATTT
TCGTATTAGCTTACGACGCTACACCCAGTTCCCATCTATTTTGTCACTCTTCCCTAAATAATCCTTAAAA
ACTCCATTTCCACCCCTCCCAGTTCCCAACTATTTTGTCCGCCCACAGCGGGGCATTTTTCTTCCTGTTA
TGTTTTTAATCAAACATCCTGCCAACTCCATGTGACAAACCGTCATCTTCGGCTACTTT
